>Addgene plasmid #201925 | pHAGE-TEX264-GFP | addgene full sequence | sequence record 397642 | Addgene NGS Result
TGGAAGGGCTAATTCACTCCCAAAGAAGACAAGATATCCTTGATCTGTGGATCTACCACACACAAGGCTA
CTTCCCTGATTAGCAGAACTACACACCAGGGCCAGGGGTCAGATATCCACTGACCTTTGGATGGTGCTAC
AAGCTAGTACCAGTTGAGCCAGATAAGGTAGAAGAGGCCAATAAAGGAGAGAACACCAGCTTGTTACACC
CTGTGAGCCTGCATGGGATGGATGACCCGGAGAGAGAAGTGTTAGAGTGGAGGTTTGACAGCCGCCTAGC
ATTTCATCACGTGGCCCGAGAGCTGCATCCGGAGTACTTCAAGAACTGCTGATATCGAGCTTGCTACAAG
GGACTTTCCGCTGGGGACTTTCCAGGGAGGCGTGGCCTGGGCGGGACTGGGGAGTGGCGAGCCCTCAGAT
CCTGCATATAAGCAGCTGCTTTTTGCCTGTACTGGGTCTCTCTGGTTAGACCAGATCTGAGCCTGGGAGC
TCTCTGGCTAACTAGGGAACCCACTGCTTAAGCCTCAATAAAGCTTGCCTTGAGTGCTTCAAGTAGTGTG
TGCCCGTCTGTTGTGTGACTCTGGTAACTAGAGATCCCTCAGACCCTTTTAGTCAGTGTGGAAAATCTCT
AGCAGTGGCGCCCGAACAGGGACTTGAAAGCGAAAGGGAAACCAGAGGAGCTCTCTCGACGCAGGACTCG
GCTTGCTGAAGCGCGCACGGCAAGAGGCGAGGGGCGGCGACTGGTGAGTACGCCAAAAATTTTGACTAGC
GGAGGCTAGAAGGAGAGAGATGGGTGCGAGAGCGTCAGTATTAAGCGGGGGAGAATTAGATCGCGATGGG
AAAAAATTCGGTTAAGGCCAGGGGGAAAGAAAAAATATAAATTAAAACATATAGTATGGGCAAGCAGGGA
GCTAGAACGATTCGCAGTTAATCCTGGCCTGTTAGAAACATCAGAAGGCTGTAGACAAATACTGGGACAG
CTACAACCATCCCTTCAGACAGGATCAGAAGAACTTAGATCATTATATAATACAGTAGCAACCCTCTATT
GTGTGCATCAAAGGATAGAGATAAAAGACACCAAGGAAGCTTTAGACAAGATAGAGGAAGAGCAAAACAA
AAGTAAGACCACCGCACAGCAAGCGGCCGGCCGCTGATCTTCAGACCTGGAGGAGGAGATATGAGGGACA
ATTGGAGAAGTGAATTATATAAATATAAAGTAGTAAAAATTGAACCATTAGGAGTAGCACCCACCAAGGC
AAAGAGAAGAGTGGTGCAGAGAGAAAAAAGAGCAGTGGGAATAGGAGCTTTGTTCCTTGGGTTCTTGGGA
GCAGCAGGAAGCACTATGGGCGCAGCGTCAATGACGCTGACGGTACAGGCCAGACAATTATTGTCTGGTA
TAGTGCAGCAGCAGAACAATTTGCTGAGGGCTATTGAGGCGCAACAGCATCTGTTGCAACTCACAGTCTG
GGGCATCAAGCAGCTCCAGGCAAGAATCCTGGCTGTGGAAAGATACCTAAAGGATCAACAGCTCCTGGGG
ATTTGGGGTTGCTCTGGAAAACTCATTTGCACCACTGCTGTGCCTTGGAATGCTAGTTGGAGTAATAAAT
CTCTGGAACAGATTTGGAATCACACGACCTGGATGGAGTGGGACAGAGAAATTAACAATTACACAAGCTT
AATACACTCCTTAATTGAAGAATCGCAAAACCAGCAAGAAAAGAATGAACAAGAATTATTGGAATTAGAT
AAATGGGCAAGTTTGTGGAATTGGTTTAACATAACAAATTGGCTGTGGTATATAAAATTATTCATAATGA
TAGTAGGAGGCTTGGTAGGTTTAAGAATAGTTTTTGCTGTACTTTCTATAGTGAATAGAGTTAGGCAGGG
ATATTCACCATTATCGTTTCAGACCCACCTCCCAACCCCGAGGGGACCCGACAGGCCCGAAGGAATAGAA
GAAGAAGGTGGAGAGAGAGACAGAGACAGATCCATTCGATTAGTGAACGGATCTCGACGGTATCGCCGAA
TTAATTCACAAATGGCAGTATTCATCCACAATTTTAAAAGAAAAGGGGGGATTGGGGGGTACAGTGCAGG
GGAAAGAATAGTAGACATAATAGCAACAGACATACAAACTAAAGAATTACAAAAACAAATTACAAAAATT
CAAAATTTTCGGGTTTATTACAGGGACAGCAGAGATCCAGTTTGGACTAGTGGAGTTCCGCGTTACATAA
CTTACGGTAAATGGCCCGCCTGGCTGACCGCCCAACGACCCCCGCCCATTGACGTCAATAATGACGTATG
TTCCCATAGTAACGCCAATAGGGACTTTCCATTGACGTCAATGGGTGGAGTATTTACGGTAAACTGCCCA
CTTGGCAGTACATCAAGTGTATCATATGCCAAGTACGCCCCCTATTGACGTCAATGACGGTAAATGGCCC
GCCTGGCATTATGCCCAGTACATGACCTTATGGGACTTTCCTACTTGGCAGTACATCTACGTATTAGTCA
TCGCTATTACCATGGTGATGCGGTTTTGGCAGTACATCAATGGGCGTGGATAGCGGTTTGACTCACGGGG
ATTTCCAAGTCTCCACCCCATTGACGTCAATGGGAGTTTGTTTTGGCACCAAAATCAACGGGACTTTCCA
AAATGTCGTAACAACTCCGCCCCATTGACGCAAATGGGCGGTAGGCGTGTACGGTGGGAGGTCTATATAA
GCAGAGCTCGTTTAGTGAACCGTCAGATCGCCTGGAGACGCCATCCACGCTGTTTTGACCTCCATAGAAG
ACACCGGCGGCCGCAGATCTCTCGAGGTTGATCTAATACGACTCACTATAGGGAGACCCAAGCTGGCTAG
TTAAGCTATCAACAAGTTTGTACAAAAAAGTTGGCATGTCGGACCTGCTACTACTGGGCCTGATTGGGGG
CCTGACTCTCTTACTGCTGCTGACGCTGCTGGCCTTTGCCGGGTACTCAGGGCTACTGGCTGGGGTGGAA
GTGAGTGCTGGGTCACCCCCCATCCGCAACGTCACTGTGGCCTACAAGTTCCACATGGGGCTCTATGGTG
AGACTGGGCGGCTTTTCACTGAGAGCTGCAGCATCTCTCCCAAGCTCCGCTCCATCGCTGTCTACTATGA
CAACCCCCACATGGTGCCCCCTGATAAGTGCCGATGTGCCGTGGGCAGCATCCTGAGTGAAGGTGAGGAA
TCGCCCTCCCCTGAGCTCATCGACCTCTACCAGAAATTTGGCTTCAAGGTGTTCTCCTTCCCGGCACCCA
GCCATGTGGTGACAGCCACCTTCCCCTACACCACCATTCTGTCCATCTGGCTGGCTACCCGCCGTGTCCA
TCCTGCCTTGGACACCTACATCAAGGAGCGGAAGCTGTGTGCCTATCCTCGGCTGGAGATCTACCAGGAA
GACCAGATCCATTTCATGTGCCCACTGGCACGGCAGGGAGACTTCTATGTGCCTGAGATGAAGGAGACAG
AGTGGAAATGGCGGGGGCTTGTGGAGGCCATTGACACCCAGGTGGATGGCACAGGAGCTGACACAATGAG
TGACACGAGTTCTGTAAGCTTGGAAGTGAGCCCTGGCAGCCGGGAGACTTCAGCTGCCACACTGTCACCT
GGGGCGAGCAGCCGTGGCTGGGATGACGGTGACACCCGCAGCGAGCACAGCTACAGCGAGTCAGGTGCCA
GCGGCTCCTCTTTTGAGGAGCTGGACTTGGAGGGCGAGGGGCCCTTAGGGGAGTCACGGCTGGACCCTGG
GACTGAGCCCCTGGGGACTACCAAGTGGCTCTGGGAGCCCACTGCCCCTGAGAAGGGCAAGGAGTACCCA
ACTTTCTTGTACAAAGTGGTTGATCTAGAGGGCCCGCGGTTCGAACTCGAGGTGAGCAAGGGCGAGGAGC
TGTTCACCGGGGTGGTGCCCATCCTGGTCGAGCTGGACGGCGACGTAAACGGCCACAAGTTCAGCGTGTC
CGGCGAGGGCGAGGGCGATGCCACCTACGGCAAGCTGACCCTGAAGTTCATCTGCACCACCGGCAAGCTG
CCCGTGCCCTGGCCCACCCTCGTGACCACCCTGACCTACGGCGTGCAGTGCTTCAGCCGCTACCCCGACC
ACATGAAGCAGCACGACTTCTTCAAGTCCGCCATGCCCGAAGGCTACGTCCAGGAGCGCACCATCTTCTT
CAAGGACGACGGCAACTACAAGACCCGCGCCGAGGTGAAGTTCGAGGGCGACACCCTGGTGAACCGCATC
GAGCTGAAGGGCATCGACTTCAAGGAGGACGGCAACATCCTGGGGCACAAGCTGGAGTACAACTACAACA
GCCACAACGTCTATATCATGGCCGACAAGCAGAAGAACGGCATCAAGGTGAACTTCAAGATCCGCCACAA
CATCGAGGACGGCAGCGTGCAGCTCGCCGACCACTACCAGCAGAACACCCCCATCGGCGACGGCCCCGTG
CTGCTGCCCGACAACCACTACCTGAGCACCCAGTCCGCCCTGAGCAAAGACCCCAACGAGAAGCGCGATC
ACATGGTCCTGCTGGAGTTCGTGACCGCCGCCGGGATCACTCTCGGCATGGACGAGCTGTACAAGTAGAA
TTCCGCCCCCCCCCCCTAACGTTACTGGCCGAAGCCGCTTGGAATAAGGCCGGTGTGCGTTTGTCTATAT
GTTATTTTCCACCATATTGCCGTCTTTTGGCAATGTGAGGGCCCGGAAACCTGGCCCTGTCTTCTTGACG
AGCATTCCTAGGGGTCTTTCCCCTCTCGCCAAAGGAATGCAAGGTCTGTTGAATGTCGTGAAGGAAGCAG
TTCCTCTGGAAGCTTCTTGAAGACAAACAACGTCTGTAGCGACCCTTTGCAGGCAGCGGAACCCCCCACC
TGGCGACAGGTGCCTCTGCGGCCAAAAGCCACGTGTATAAGATACACCTGCAAAGGCGGCACAACCCCAG
TGCCACGTTGTGAGTTGGATAGTTGTGGAAAGAGTCAAATGGCTCTCCTCAAGCGTATTCAACAAGGGGC
TGAAGGATGCCCAGAAGGTACCCCATTGTATGGGATCTGATCTGGGGCCTCGGTGCACATGCTTTACATG
TGTTTAGTCGAGGTTAAAAAAACGTCTAGGCCCCCCGAACCACGGGGACGTGGTTTTCCTTTGAAAAACA
CGATGATAATATGGCCACAACCATGACCGAGTACAAGCCCACGGTGCGCCTCGCCACCCGCGACGACGTC
CCCAGGGCCGTACGCACCCTCGCCGCCGCGTTCGCCGACTACCCCGCCACGCGCCACACCGTCGATCCGG
ACCGCCACATCGAGCGGGTCACCGAGCTGCAAGAACTCTTCCTCACGCGCGTCGGGCTCGACATCGGCAA
GGTGTGGGTCGCGGACGACGGCGCCGCGGTGGCGGTCTGGACCACGCCGGAGAGCGTCGAAGCGGGGGCG
GTGTTCGCCGAGATCGGCCCGCGCATGGCCGAGTTGAGCGGTTCCCGGCTGGCCGCGCAGCAACAGATGG
AAGGCCTCCTGGCGCCGCACCGGCCCAAGGAGCCCGCGTGGTTCCTGGCCACCGTCGGCGTCTCGCCCGA
CCACCAGGGCAAGGGTCTGGGCAGCGCCGTCGTGCTCCCCGGAGTGGAGGCGGCCGAGCGCGCCGGGGTG
CCCGCCTTCCTGGAGACCTCCGCGCCCCGCAACCTCCCCTTCTACGAGCGGCTCGGCTTCACCGTCACCG
CCGACGTCGAGGTGCCCGAAGGACCGCGCACCTGGTGCATGACCCGCAAGCCCGGTGCCTGATGCATCGA
TGGATCCTAATCAACCTCTGGATTACAAAATTTGTGAAAGATTGACTGGTATTCTTAACTATGTTGCTCC
TTTTACGCTATGTGGATACGCTGCTTTAATGCCTTTGTATCATGCTATTGCTTCCCGTATGGCTTTCATT
TTCTCCTCCTTGTATAAATCCTGGTTGCTGTCTCTTTATGAGGAGTTGTGGCCCGTTGTCAGGCAACGTG
GCGTGGTGTGCACTGTGTTTGCTGACGCAACCCCCACTGGTTGGGGCATTGCCACCACCTGTCAGCTCCT
TTCCGGGACTTTCGCTTTCCCCCTCCCTATTGCCACGGCGGAACTCATCGCCGCCTGCCTTGCCCGCTGC
TGGACAGGGGCTCGGCTGTTGGGCACTGACAATTCCGTGGTGTTGTCGGGGAAATCATCGTCCTTTCCTT
GGCTGCTCGCCTGTGTTGCCACCTGGATTCTGCGCGGGACGTCCTTCTGCTACGTCCCTTCGGCCCTCAA
TCCAGCGGACCTTCCTTCCCGCGGCCTGCTGCCGGCTCTGCGGCCTCTTCCGCGTCTTCGCCTTCGCCCT
CAGACGAGTCGGATCTCCCTTTGGGCCGCCTCCCCGCCTGAGATCCTTTAAGACCAATGACTTACAAGGC
AGCTGTAGATCTTAGCCACTTTTTAAAAGAAAAGGGGGGACTGGAAGGGCTAATTCACTCCCAACGAAGA
CAAGATCTGCTTTTTGCTTGTACTGGGTCTCTCTGGTTAGACCAGATCTGAGCCTGGGAGCTCTCTGGCT
AACTAGGGAACCCACTGCTTAAGCCTCAATAAAGCTTGCCTTGAGTGCTTCAAGTAGTGTGTGCCCGTCT
GTTGTGTGACTCTGGTAACTAGAGATCCCTCAGACCCTTTTAGTCAGTGTGGAAAATCTCTAGCAGTAGT
AGTTCATGTCATCTTATTATTCAGTATTTATAACTTGCAAAGAAATGAATATCAGAGAGTGAGAGGCCCG
GGTTAATTAAGGAAAGGGCTAGATCATTCTTGAAGACGAAAGGGCCTCGTGATACGCCTATTTTTATAGG
TTAATGTCATGATAATAATGGTTTCTTAGACGTCAGGTGGCACTTTTCGGGGAAATGTGCGCGGAACCCC
TATTTGTTTATTTTTCTAAATACATTCAAATATGTATCCGCTCATGAGACAATAACCCTGATAAATGCTT
CAATAATATTGAAAAAGGAAGAGTATGAGTATTCAACATTTCCGTGTCGCCCTTATTCCCTTTTTTGCGG
CATTTTGCCTTCCTGTTTTTGCTCACCCAGAAACGCTGGTGAAAGTAAAAGATGCTGAAGATCAGTTGGG
TGCACGAGTGGGTTACATCGAACTGGATCTCAACAGCGGTAAGATCCTTGAGAGTTTTCGCCCCGAAGAA
CGTTTTCCAATGATGAGCACTTTTAAAGTTCTGCTATGTGGCGCGGTATTATCCCGTGTTGACGCCGGGC
AAGAGCAACTCGGTCGCCGCATACACTATTCTCAGAATGACTTGGTTGAGTACTCACCAGTCACAGAAAA
GCATCTTACGGATGGCATGACAGTAAGAGAATTATGCAGTGCTGCCATAACCATGAGTGATAACACTGCG
GCCAACTTACTTCTGACAACGATCGGAGGACCGAAGGAGCTAACCGCTTTTTTGCACAACATGGGGGATC
ATGTAACTCGCCTTGATCGTTGGGAACCGGAGCTGAATGAAGCCATACCAAACGACGAGCGTGACACCAC
GATGCCTGTAGCAATGGCAACAACGTTGCGCAAACTATTAACTGGCGAACTACTTACTCTAGCTTCCCGG
CAACAATTAATAGACTGGATGGAGGCGGATAAAGTTGCAGGACCACTTCTGCGCTCGGCCCTTCCGGCTG
GCTGGTTTATTGCTGATAAATCTGGAGCCGGTGAGCGTGGGTCTCGCGGTATCATTGCAGCACTGGGGCC
AGATGGTAAGCCCTCCCGTATCGTAGTTATCTACACGACGGGGAGTCAGGCAACTATGGATGAACGAAAT
AGACAGATCGCTGAGATAGGTGCCTCACTGATTAAGCATTGGTAACTGTCAGACCAAGTTTACTCATATA
TACTTTAGATTGATTTAAAACTTCATTTTTAATTTAAAAGGATCTAGGTGAAGATCCTTTTTGATAATCT
CATGACCAAAATCCCTTAACGTGAGTTTTCGTTCCACTGAGCGTCAGACCCCGTAGAAAAGATCAAAGGA
TCTTCTTGAGATCCTTTTTTTCTGCGCGTAATCTGCTGCTTGCAAACAAAAAAACCACCGCTACCAGCGG
TGGTTTGTTTGCCGGATCAAGAGCTACCAACTCTTTTTCCGAAGGTAACTGGCTTCAGCAGAGCGCAGAT
ACCAAATACTGTTCTTCTAGTGTAGCCGTAGTTAGGCCACCACTTCAAGAACTCTGTAGCACCGCCTACA
TACCTCGCTCTGCTAATCCTGTTACCAGTGGCTGCTGCCAGTGGCGATAAGTCGTGTCTTACCGGGTTGG
ACTCAAGACGATAGTTACCGGATAAGGCGCAGCGGTCGGGCTGAACGGGGGGTTCGTGCACACAGCCCAG
CTTGGAGCGAACGACCTACACCGAACTGAGATACCTACAGCGTGAGCTATGAGAAAGCGCCACGCTTCCC
GAAGGGAGAAAGGCGGACAGGTATCCGGTAAGCGGCAGGGTCGGAACAGGAGAGCGCACGAGGGAGCTTC
CAGGGGGAAACGCCTGGTATCTTTATAGTCCTGTCGGGTTTCGCCACCTCTGACTTGAGCGTCGATTTTT
GTGATGCTCGTCAGGGGGGCGGAGCCTATGGAAAAACGCCAGCAACGCGGCCTTTTTACGGTTCCTGGCC
TTTTGCTGGCCTTTTGCTCACATGTTCTTTCCTGCGTTATCCCCTGATTCTGTGGATAACCGTATTACCG
CCTTTGAGTGAGCTGATACCGCTCGCCGCAGCCGAACGACCGAGCGCAGCGAGTCAGTGAGCGAGGAAGC
GGAAGAGCGCCCAATACGCAAACCGCCTCTCCCCGCGCGTTGGCCGATTCATTAATGCAGCAAGCTCATG
GCTGACTAATTTTTTTTATTTATGCAGAGGCCGAGGCCGCCTCGGCCTCTGAGCTATTCCAGAAGTAGTG
AGGAGGCTTTTTTGGAGGCCTAGGCTTTTGCAAAAAGCTCCCCGTGGCACGACAGGTTTCCCGACTGGAA
AGCGGGCAGTGAGCGCAACGCAATTAATGTGAGTTAGCTCACTCATTAGGCACCCCAGGCTTTACACTTT
ATGCTTCCGGCTCGTATGTTGTGTGGAATTGTGAGCGGATAACAATTTCACACAGGAAACAGCTATGACA
TGATTACGAATTTCACAAATAAAGCATTTTTTTCACTGCATTCTAGTTGTGGTTTGTCCAAACTCATCAA
TGTATCTTATCATGTCTGGATCAACTGGATAACTCAAGCTAACCAAAATCATCCCAAACTTCCCACCCCA
TACCCTATTACCACTGCCAATTACCTGTGGTTTCATTTACTCTAAACCTGTGATTCCTCTGAATTATTTT
CATTTTAAAGAAATTGTATTTGTTAAATATGTACTACAAACTTAGTAGT
Features (pLannotate 1.2.2; 29 found; start..end, strand, type, name):
    377..634     +  LTR            5' LTR (truncated): truncated 5' long terminal repeat (LTR) from HIV-1
    681..806     +  misc_feature   HIV-1 Ψ: packaging signal of human immunodeficiency virus type 1
    790..1128    +  CDS            HIV-1 gag (fragment): gag protein from human immunodeficiency virus 1; gag
   1303..1536    +  misc_feature   RRE: The Rev response element (RRE) of HIV-1 allows for Rev-dependent mRNA export from the nucleus to the cytoplasm.
   1913..2013    +  CDS            Rev (fragment): human immunodeficiency virus 1 (HIV-1) Rev protein; rev; enhances nuclear export of unspliced and incompletely spliced viral mRNAs
   2062..2179    +  misc_feature   cPPT/CTS: central polypurine tract and central termination sequence of HIV-1
   2231..2534    +  enhancer       CMV enhancer: human cytomegalovirus immediate early enhancer
   2535..2738    +  promoter       CMV promoter: human cytomegalovirus (CMV) immediate early promoter
   2834..2852    +  promoter       T7 promoter: promoter for bacteriophage T7 RNA polymerase
   2883..2900    +  protein_bind   attB1 (fragment): mutant version of attB; core recombination site for the Gateway® BP reaction BP Clonase™
   2906..3844    +  CDS            TEX264: TX264_HUMAN - Also known as ZSIG11 From Homo sapiens (Human).
   3846..3870    -  protein_bind   attB2: mutant version of attB; recombination site for the Gateway® BP reaction BP Clonase™
   3901..4617    +  CDS            EGFP: the original enhanced GFP (Yang et al., 1996) mammalian codon-optimized
   4727..5189    +  misc_feature   IRES: internal ribosome entry site (IRES) of the encephalomyocarditis virus (EMCV)
   5203..5802    +  CDS            PuroR: puromycin N-acetyltransferase; pac from Streptomyces alboniger; confers resistance to puromycin
   5819..6407    +  misc_feature   WPRE: woodchuck hepatitis virus posttranscriptional regulatory element
   6415..6480    +  CDS            nef (fragment): NEF_HV1Z2 - Experimental evidence at protein level: Swiss-Prot protein existence level 1. Extracellular Nef protein targets CD4(+) T-lymphocytes for apoptosis by interacting with CXCR4 surface receptors. From Human immunodeficiency virus type 1 group M subtype D (isolate Z2/CDC-Z34) (HIV-1).
   6482..6715    +  LTR            3' LTR (ΔU3): self-inactivating 3' long terminal repeat (LTR) from HIV-1
   6920..7024    +  promoter       AmpR promoter: bla
   7025..7885    +  CDS            AmpR: β-lactamase; bla; confers resistance to ampicillin, carbenicillin, and related antibiotics
   8056..8644    +  rep_origin     ori: high-copy-number ColE1/pMB1/pBR322/pUC origin of replication
   8827..8881    +  CDS            lacI (fragment): lac repressor; lacI; The lac repressor binds to the lac operator to inhibit transcription in E. coli. This inhibition can be relieved by adding lactose or isopropyl-β-D-thiogalactopyranoside (IPTG).
   8887..8980    +  rep_origin     SV40 ori (fragment): SV40 origin of replication
   9005..9042    +  CDS            lacI (fragment): lac repressor; lacI; The lac repressor binds to the lac operator to inhibit transcription in E. coli. This inhibition can be relieved by adding lactose or isopropyl-β-D-thiogalactopyranoside (IPTG).
   9055..9076    +  protein_bind   CAP binding site: CAP binding activates transcription in the presence of cAMP. E. coli catabolite activator protein
   9091..9121    +  promoter       lac promoter: promoter for the E. coli lac operon
   9129..9145    +  protein_bind   lac operator: The lac repressor binds to the lac operator to inhibit transcription in E. coli. This inhibition can be relieved by adding lactose or isopropyl-β-D-thiogalactopyranoside (IPTG). lac repressor encoded by lacI
   9179..9262    +  polyA_signal   SV40 poly(A) signal (fragment): SV40 polyadenylation signal
   9429..329     +  CDS            nef (fragment) (across the origin): NEF_HV1BR - Experimental evidence at protein level: Swiss-Prot protein existence level 1. Extracellular Nef protein targets CD4(+) T-lymphocytes for apoptosis by interacting with CXCR4 surface receptors (PubMed:14990729). From Human immunodeficiency virus type 1 group M subtype B (isolate BRU/LAI) (HIV-1).
