[The description below was written by a language model from this plasmid's Addgene catalogue record and pLannotate feature annotations shown in this document.]
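Description:
pHAGE-TEX264-GFP is a 9.4 kb HIV-1-based lentiviral transfer plasmid built on the pHAGE backbone for delivering a GFP-tagged copy of human TEX264 (also known as ZSIG11) into mammalian cells by transduction. In bacteria it is maintained through a high-copy ColE1/pUC-type origin and selected with ampicillin via the β-lactamase gene. The record lists a recombination-tolerant strain for propagation, as is common for plasmids carrying repeated LTR sequences. The viral framework comprises a truncated 5' LTR, the Ψ packaging signal with an adjoining gag fragment, the Rev response element for Rev-dependent nuclear export of the genomic RNA, the cPPT/CTS element that aids nuclear import of the reverse-transcribed genome, and a ΔU3 3' LTR that makes the integrated provirus self-inactivating.

Between the LTRs, the CMV immediate early enhancer and promoter drive a single transcript. The TEX264 coding sequence was introduced by Gateway cloning and sits between attB1 and attB2 sites, followed directly by EGFP. This layout indicates a C-terminal GFP fusion joined through the attB2-encoded linker, although the record does not explicitly confirm the reading frame. Downstream, an EMCV IRES allows cap-independent translation of puromycin N-acetyltransferase from the same mRNA, so transduced cells can be selected with puromycin. A WPRE then enhances transcript stability and expression. Small lac, SV40 and nef fragments in the backbone are cloning remnants with no evident function here.

The stated purpose is lentiviral expression of TEX264-GFP. The associated publication concerns selective ER-phagy during neurogenesis, which is consistent with using the fluorescent fusion to follow TEX264 in stably transduced cells.
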