Addgene plasmid #201925: pHAGE-TEX264-GFP
Purpose: For lentiviral transduction of TEX264-GFP
Depositing lab: Wade Harper. Depositing organization: Harvard Medical School. Publication: Combinatorial selective ER-phagy remodels the ER during neurogenesis. Hoyer MJ, Capitanio C, Smith IR, Paoli JC, Bieber A, Jiang Y, Paulo JA, Gonzalez-Lozano MA, Baumeister W, Wilfling F, Schulman BA, Harper JW. Nat Cell Biol. 2024 Mar;26(3):378-392. doi: 10.1038/s41556-024-01356-4. Epub 2024 Mar 1. PubMed 38429475.
Backbone
  Vector backbone: pHAGE
  Vector type: Lentiviral
Growth in bacteria
  Bacterial resistance: Ampicillin, 100 μg/mL
  Growth temperature: 37°C
  Growth strain: NEB Stable
  Copy number: Unknown
Gene/Insert
  Gene/Insert name: TEX264
  Species: H. sapiens (human)
  Entrez Gene: TEX264 (a.k.a. ZSIG11)
  Cloning method: Gateway Cloning
Terms and licenses: Academic/Nonprofit Terms; Industry Terms: Not Available to Industry
Depositor comments: Please visit https://www.biorxiv.org/content/10.1101/2023.06.26.546565v2 for bioRxiv preprint.
How to cite: pHAGE-TEX264-GFP was a gift from Wade Harper (Addgene plasmid # 201925 ; http://n2t.net/addgene:201925 ; RRID:Addgene_201925)
